Addgene plasmid #179133: pCAG-hSPATA33-8xHIS-1D4
Purpose: Expression vector of human spermatogenesis associated 33 (SPATA33) tagged with 8XHIS and 1D4 at C-terminus, CAG promoter, rabbit globin poly(A) signal.
Depositing lab: Masahito Ikawa. Depositing organization: The University of Osaka. Publication: SPATA33 localizes calcineurin to the mitochondria and regulates sperm motility in mice. Miyata H, Oura S, Morohoshi A, Shimada K, Mashiko D, Oyama Y, Kaneda Y, Matsumura T, Abbasi F, Ikawa M. Proc Natl Acad Sci U S A. 2021 Aug 31;118(35). pii: 2106673118. doi: 10.1073/pnas.2106673118. PubMed 34446558.
Backbone
  Vector backbone: pCAG1.1
  Backbone size w/o insert (bp): 5232
  Total vector size (bp): 5661
  Modifications to backbone: pCAGGS was used as an original vector. 8XHIS and 1D4 sequences were added.
  Vector type: Mammalian Expression
Growth in bacteria
  Bacterial resistance: Ampicillin, 100 μg/mL
  Growth temperature: 37°C
  Growth strain: DH5alpha
  Copy number: High Copy
Gene/Insert
  Gene/Insert name: spermatogenesis associated 33 (alt name: SPATA33)
  Species: H. sapiens (human)
  Insert size (bp): 429
  Entrez Gene: SPATA33 (a.k.a. C16orf55)
  Tag / fusion protein: 8XHIS (C terminal on backbone); 1D4 (C terminal on backbone)
  Cloning method: Restriction Enzyme; 5′ cloning site XbaI (not destroyed); 3′ cloning site EcoRI (not destroyed)
  Sequencing primers: 5′ GCCTTCTTCTTTTTCCTACAGC; 3′ GCCACACCAGCCACCACCTTCTG
Terms and licenses: Academic/Nonprofit Terms; Industry Terms: Not Available to Industry
How to cite: pCAG-hSPATA33-8xHIS-1D4 was a gift from Masahito Ikawa (Addgene plasmid # 179133 ; http://n2t.net/addgene:179133 ; RRID:Addgene_179133)
