[The description below was written by a language model from this plasmid's Addgene catalogue record and pLannotate feature annotations shown in this document.]
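Description:
pCAG-hSPATA33-8xHIS-1D4 is a mammalian expression plasmid built on pCAG1.1, a derivative of pCAGGS to which 8xHis and 1D4 tag sequences were added. It is propagated in E. coli as a high-copy plasmid using a ColE1/pUC-type origin and selected with ampicillin through the β-lactamase (AmpR) gene. The annotated backbone also carries an f1 phage origin and remnants of a pBluescript-type cloning region (lacZα and lacI fragments, lac promoter/operator, and T3 and T7 promoters), which play no role in mammalian expression. No mammalian selection marker is recorded or annotated, so the plasmid is suited mainly to transient transfection.

The payload is the human SPATA33 (spermatogenesis associated 33, also called C16orf55) coding sequence, an insert of about 430 bp cloned between XbaI and EcoRI sites. Transcription is driven by the CAG promoter, annotated here as its three components: the CMV immediate-early enhancer, the chicken β-actin promoter, and a chimeric β-actin/β-globin intron, which together give strong, broadly active expression. The open reading frame continues through a short polylinker remnant into the backbone-encoded C-terminal 8xHis tag, followed according to the record by the 1D4 epitope. The 1D4 tag is not separately annotated in the feature table, and the His tag was detected as a partial match to a 9xHis feature. A rabbit β-globin fragment and polyadenylation signal terminate the transcript.

The dual tag allows metal-affinity purification and antibody-based detection or immunoprecipitation of the expressed protein. The associated publication concerns SPATA33 localizing calcineurin to mitochondria and regulating sperm motility, so the construct is plausibly used for interaction and localization studies in cultured cells, though the record does not state specific experiments.
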