Features (pLannotate 1.2.2; 19 found; start..end, strand, type, name):
     18..397     +  enhancer       CMV enhancer: human cytomegalovirus immediate early enhancer
    399..674     +  promoter       chicken β-actin promoter: No description available
    675..1689    +  intron         chimeric intron: chimera between introns from chicken β-actin and rabbit β-globin
   1756..2172    +  CDS            SPATA33: SPT33_HUMAN - Also known as C16orf55. Experimental evidence at protein level: Swiss-Prot protein existence level 1. From Homo sapiens (Human).
   2173..2195    +  misc_feature   MCS (fragment): pBluescript multiple cloning site
   2206..2229    +  CDS            9xHis (fragment): 9xHis affinity tag
   2275..2346    +  CDS            HBB (fragment): HBB_PONPY - Experimental evidence at transcript level: Swiss-Prot protein existence level 2. Involved in oxygen transport from the lung to the various peripheral tissues. From Pongo pygmaeus (Bornean orangutan).
   2417..2472    +  polyA_signal   β-globin poly(A) signal: rabbit β-globin polyadenylation signal (Gil and Proudfoot, 1987)
   2828..2846    -  promoter       T7 promoter: promoter for bacteriophage T7 RNA polymerase
   2854..3009    +  CDS            lacZα (fragment): LacZα fragment of β-galactosidase; lacZ fragment
   3014..3442    +  rep_origin     f1 ori (sequence partly withheld): f1 bacteriophage origin of replication; arrow indicates direction of (+) strand synthesis
   3495..3599    +  promoter       AmpR promoter: bla
   3600..4460    +  CDS            AmpR: β-lactamase; bla; confers resistance to ampicillin, carbenicillin, and related antibiotics
   4631..5219    +  rep_origin     ori: high-copy-number ColE1/pMB1/pBR322/pUC origin of replication
   5402..5494    +  CDS            lacI (fragment): lac repressor; lacI; The lac repressor binds to the lac operator to inhibit transcription in E. coli. This inhibition can be relieved by adding lactose or isopropyl-β-D-thiogalactopyranoside (IPTG).
   5507..5528    +  protein_bind   CAP binding site: CAP binding activates transcription in the presence of cAMP. E. coli catabolite activator protein
   5543..5573    +  promoter       lac promoter: promoter for the E. coli lac operon
   5581..5597    +  protein_bind   lac operator: The lac repressor binds to the lac operator to inhibit transcription in E. coli. This inhibition can be relieved by adding lactose or isopropyl-β-D-thiogalactopyranoside (IPTG). lac repressor encoded by lacI
   5642..5660    +  promoter       T3 promoter: promoter for bacteriophage T3 RNA polymerase
>Addgene plasmid #179133 | pCAG-hSPATA33-8xHIS-1D4 | addgene full sequence | sequence record 352811 | Addgene NGS Result
VGAGCTCATCGATACTCGACATTGATTATTGACTAGTTATTAATAGTAATCAATTACGGGGTCATTAGTT
CATAGCCCATATATGGAGTTCCGCGTTACATAACTTACGGTAAATGGCCCGCCTGGCTGACCGCCCAACG
ACCCCCGCCCATTGACGTCAATAATGACGTATGTTCCCATAGTAACGCCAATAGGGACTTTCCATTGACG
TCAATGGGTGGAGTATTTACGGTAAACTGCCCACTTGGCAGTACATCAAGTGTATCATATGCCAAGTACG
CCCCCTATTGACGTCAATGACGGTAAATGGCCCGCCTGGCATTATGCCCAGTACATGACCTTATGGGACT
TTCCTACTTGGCAGTACATCTACGTATTAGTCATCGCTATTACCATGGTCGAGGTGAGCCCCACGTTCTG
CTTCACTCTCCCCATCTCCCCCCCCTCCCCACCCCCAATTTTGTATTTATTTATTTTTTAATTATTTTGT
GCAGCGATGGGGGCGGGGGGGGGGGGGGSGCGCGCCRGGSGGGGSGGGGSGGGGSGRGGGGSGGGGSGGG
GSGRGGCGGAGAGGTGCGGCGGCAGCCAATCAGAGCGGCGCGCTCCGAAAGTTTCCTTTTATGGCGAGGC
GGCGGCGGCGGCGGCCCTATAAAAAGCGAAGCGCGCGGCGGGCGGGAGTCGCTGCGCGCTGCCTTCGCCC
CGTGCCCCGCTCCGCCGCCGCCTCGCGCCGCCCGCCCCGGCTCTGACTGACCGCGTTACTCCCACAGGTG
AGCGGGCGGGACGGCCCTTCTCCTCCGGGCTGTAATTAGCGCTTGGTTTAATGACGGCTTGTTTCTTTTC
TGTGGCTGCGTGAAAGCCTTGAGGGGCTCCGGGAGGGCCCTTTGTGCGGGGGGAGCGGCTCGGGGGGTGC
GTGCGTGTGTGTGTGCGTGGGGAGCGCCGCGTGCGGCTCCGCGCTGCCCGGCGGCTGTGAGCGCTGCGGG
CGCGGCGCGGGGCTTTGTGCGCTCCGCAGTGTGCGCGAGGGGAGCGCGGCCGGGGGCGGTGCCCCGCGGT
GCGGGGGGGGCTGCGAGGGGAACAAAGGCTGCGTGCGGGGTGTGTGCGTGGGGGGGTGAGCAGGGGGTGT
GGGCGCGTCGGTCGGGCTGCAACCCCCCCTGCACCCCCCTCCCCGAGTTGCTGAGCACGGCCCGGCTTCG
GGTGCGGGGCTCCGTACGGGGCGTGGCGCGGGGCTCGCCGTGCCGGGCGGGGGGTGGCGGCAGGTGGGGG
TGCCGGGCGGGGCGGGGCCGCCTCGGGCCGGGGRGGGCTCGGGGGAGGGGCGCGGCGGCCCCCGGAGCGC
CGGCGGCTGTCGAGGCGCGGCGAGCCGCAGCCATTGCCTTTTATGGTAATCGTGCGAGAGGGCGCAGGGA
CTTCCTTTGTCCCAAATCTGTGCGGAGCCGAAATCTGGGAGGCGCCGCCGCACCCCCTCTAGCGGGCGCG
GGGCGAAGCGGTGCGGCGCCGGCAGGAAGGAAATGGGCGGGGAGGGCCTTCGTGCGTCGCCGCGCCGCCG
TCCCCTTCTCCCTCTCCAGCCTCGGGGCTGTCCGCGGGGGGACGGCTGCCTTCGGGGGGGACGGGGCAGG
GCGGGGTTCGGCTTCTGGCGTGTGACCGGCGGCTCTAGCCTCTGCTAACCATGTTCATGCCTTCTTCTTT
TTCCTACAGCTCCTGGGCAACGTGCTGGTTATTGTGCTGTCTCATCATTTTGGCAAATCTAGAGCTAGCG
CCGCCATGGTGACGCACGCCGCTGGCGCGAGGACCTTTTGTGAGGAGCAAAAGAAGGGATCCACCTATTC
AGTTCCAAAATCTAAGGAGAAGTTGATGGAGAAGCATTCCCAGGAAGCCAGGCAGGCAGACAGGGAGTCG
GAGAAGCCTGTGGACAGCCTCCACCCGGGGGCCGGGACAGCCAAGCACCCGCCGCCGGCAGCTTCGCTGG
AAGAGAAACCTGATGTAAAGCAAAAGTCCAGCAGGAAGAAAGTGGTCGTTCCACAGATCATCATCACGCG
AGCGTCGAATGAGACGCTAGTCAGTTGCAGTTCCAGCGGGAGTGACCAGCAGAGAACCATTCGGGAGCCG
GAGGACTGGGGCCCCTACCGGCGGCACAGGAACCCCAGTACAGCAGACGCCTATAATTCACATCTCAAAG
AAGAATTCGATATCAAGCTTGTCGACGCGGCCGCACACCACCACCATCACCACCACCACGGCAGCGGAAC
CGAGACATCCCAGGTGGCCCCTGCCTGACTCGAGACTCCTCAGGTGCAGGCTGCCTATCAGAAGGTGGTG
GCTGGTGTGGCCAATGCCCTGGCTCACAAATACCACTGAGATCTTTTTCCCTCTGCCAAAAATTATGGGG
ACATCATGAAGCCCCTTGAGCATCTGACTTCTGGCTAATAAAGGAAATTTATTTTCATTGCAATAGTGTG
TTGGAATTTTTTGTGTCTCTCACTCGGAAGGACATATGGGAGGGCAAATCATTTAAAACATCAGAATGAG
TATTTGGTTTAGAGTTTGGCAACATATGCCCATATGCTGGCTGCCATGAACAAAGGTTGGCTATAAAGAG
GTCATCAGTATATGAAACAGCCCCCTGCTGTCCATTCCTTATTCCATAGAAAAGCCTTGACTTGAGGTTA
GATTTTTTTTATATTTTGTTTTGTGTTATTTTTTTCTTTAACATCCCTAAAATTTTCCTTACATGTTTTA
CTAGCCAGATTTTTCCTCCTCTCCTGACTACTCCCAGTCATAGCTGTCCCTCTTCTCTTATGAAGATCCC
TCGACTTAATTAAGGTACCCAATTCGCCCTATAGTGAGTCGTATTACGCGCGCTCACTGGCCGTCGTTTT
ACAACGTCGTGACTGGGAAAACCCTGGCGTTACCCAACTTAATCGCCTTGCAGCACATCCCCCTTTCGCC
AGCTGGCGTAATAGCGAAGAGGCCCGCACCGATCGCCCTTCCCAACAGTTGCGCAGCCTGAATGGCGAAT
GGG
[124 nt withheld, positions 3014-3137]
C
[91 nt withheld, positions 3139-3229]
A
[49 nt withheld, positions 3231-3279]
CCTTTGACGTTGGAGTCCACGTTCTTT
[37 nt withheld, positions 3307-3343]
ACCCTATCTCGGTCTATTCTTTTGATTTATAAGGGATTTTGCCGATTTCGGCCTATTGGTTAAAAAATGA
GCTGATTTAACAAAAATTTAACGCGAATTTTAACAAAATATTAACGCTTACAATTTAGGTGGCACTTTTC
GGGGAAATGTGCGCGGAACCCCTATTTGTTTATTTTTCTAAATACATTCAAATATGTATCCGCTCATGAG
ACAATAACCCTGATAAATGCTTCAATAATATTGAAAAAGGAAGAGTATGAGTATTCAACATTTCCGTGTC
GCCCTTATTCCCTTTTTTGCGGCATTTTGCCTTCCTGTTTTTGCTCACCCAGAAACGCTGGTGAAAGTAA
AAGATGCTGAAGATCAGTTGGGTGCACGAGTGGGTTACATCGAACTGGATCTCAACAGCGGTAAGATCCT
TGAGAGTTTTCGCCCCGAAGAACGTTTTCCAATGATGAGCACTTTTAAAGTTCTGCTATGTGGCGCGGTA
TTATCCCGTATTGACGCCGGGCAAGAGCAACTCGGTCGCCGCATACACTATTCTCAGAATGACTTGGTTG
AGTACTCACCAGTCACAGAAAAGCATCTTACGGATGGCATGACAGTAAGAGAATTATGCAGTGCTGCCAT
AACCATGAGTGATAACACTGCGGCCAACTTACTTCTGACAACGATCGGAGGACCGAAGGAGCTAACCGCT
TTTTTGCACAACATGGGGGATCATGTAACTCGCCTTGATCGTTGGGAACCGGAGCTGAATGAAGCCATAC
CAAACGACGAGCGTGACACCACGATGCCTGTAGCAATGGCAACAACGTTGCGCAAACTATTAACTGGCGA
ACTACTTACTCTAGCTTCCCGGCAACAATTAATAGACTGGATGGAGGCGGATAAAGTTGCAGGACCACTT
CTGCGCTCGGCCCTTCCGGCTGGCTGGTTTATTGCTGATAAATCTGGAGCCGGTGAGCGTGGGTCTCGCG
GTATCATTGCAGCACTGGGGCCAGATGGTAAGCCCTCCCGTATCGTAGTTATCTACACGACGGGGAGTCA
GGCAACTATGGATGAACGAAATAGACAGATCGCTGAGATAGGTGCCTCACTGATTAAGCATTGGTAACTG
TCAGACCAAGTTTACTCATATATACTTTAGATTGATTTAAAACTTCATTTTTAATTTAAAAGGATCTAGG
TGAAGATCCTTTTTGATAATCTCATGACCAAAATCCCTTAACGTGAGTTTTCGTTCCACTGAGCGTCAGA
CCCCGTAGAAAAGATCAAAGGATCTTCTTGAGATCCTTTTTTTCTGCGCGTAATCTGCTGCTTGCAAACA
AAAAAACCACCGCTACCAGCGGTGGTTTGTTTGCCGGATCAAGAGCTACCAACTCTTTTTCCGAAGGTAA
CTGGCTTCAGCAGAGCGCAGATACCAAATACTGTTCTTCTAGTGTAGCCGTAGTTAGGCCACCACTTCAA
GAACTCTGTAGCACCGCCTACATACCTCGCTCTGCTAATCCTGTTACCAGTGGCTGCTGCCAGTGGCGAT
AAGTCGTGTCTTACCGGGTTGGACTCAAGACGATAGTTACCGGATAAGGCGCAGCGGTCGGGCTGAACGG
GGGGTTCGTGCACACAGCCCAGCTTGGAGCGAACGACCTACACCGAACTGAGATACCTACAGCGTGAGCT
ATGAGAAAGCGCCACGCTTCCCGAAGGGAGAAAGGCGGACAGGTATCCGGTAAGCGGCAGGGTCGGAACA
GGAGAGCGCACGAGGGAGCTTCCAGGGGGAAACGCCTGGTATCTTTATAGTCCTGTCGGGTTTCGCCACC
TCTGACTTGAGCGTCGATTTTTGTGATGCTCGTCAGGGGGGCGGAGCCTATGGAAAAACGCCAGCAACGC
GGCCTTTTTACGGTTCCTGGCCTTTTGCTGGCCTTTTGCTCACATGTTCTTTCCTGCGTTATCCCCTGAT
TCTGTGGATAACCGTATTACCGCCTTTGAGTGAGCTGATACCGCTCGCCGCAGCCGAACGACCGAGCGCA
GCGAGTCAGTGAGCGAGGAAGCGGAAGAGCGCCCAATACGCAAACCGCCTCTCCCCGCGCGTTGGCCGAT
TCATTAATGCAGCTGGCACGACAGGTTTCCCGACTGGAAAGCGGGCAGTGAGCGCAACGCAATTAATGTG
AGTTAGCTCACTCATTAGGCACCCCAGGCTTTACACTTTATGCTTCCGGCTCGTATGTTGTGTGGAATTG
TGAGCGGATAACAATTTCACACAGGAAACAGCTATGACCATGATTACGCCAAGCGCGCAATTAACCCTCA
CTAAAGGGAACAAAAGCTG
